Addgene plasmid #168421: pTL360
Purpose: pGBKT7 yeast two-hybrid plasmid
Depositing lab: Sophien Kamoun. Depositing organization: Sainsbury Laboratory, Norwich. Publication: A single amino acid polymorphism in a conserved effector of the multihost blast fungus pathogen expands host-target binding spectrum. Bentham AR, Petit-Houdenot Y, Win J, Chuma I, Terauchi R, Banfield MJ, Kamoun S, Langner T. PLoS Pathog. 2021 Nov 10;17(11):e1009957. doi: 10.1371/journal.ppat.1009957. eCollection 2021 Nov. PubMed 34758051.
Backbone
  Vector backbone: pGBKT7
  Vector type: Yeast Expression
Growth in bacteria
  Bacterial resistance: Kanamycin, 50 μg/mL
  Growth temperature: 37°C
  Growth strain: DH5alpha
  Copy number: High Copy
Gene/Insert
  Gene/Insert name: LOC_ Os01g70240
  Species: Oryza sativa
  Cloning method: Unknown
Terms and licenses: Academic/Nonprofit Terms; Industry Terms: Not Available to Industry
How to cite: pTL360 was a gift from Sophien Kamoun (Addgene plasmid # 168421 ; http://n2t.net/addgene:168421 ; RRID:Addgene_168421)
