[The description below was written by a language model from this plasmid's Addgene catalogue record and pLannotate feature annotations shown in this document.]
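Description:
pTL360 is a yeast two-hybrid "bait" plasmid built on the pGBKT7 backbone and carrying a rice (Oryza sativa) coding sequence recorded as LOC_Os01g70240. It is a yeast–E. coli shuttle vector of about 7.6 kb. In bacteria it replicates from a high-copy ColE1/pUC-type origin and is selected with kanamycin through the Tn5 NeoR/KanR gene, which is driven by the AmpR (bla) promoter. In Saccharomyces cerevisiae it is maintained episomally by the 2μ origin and selected by tryptophan prototrophy through the TRP1 marker and its own promoter. An f1 origin is also present, and small fragments of lacI, lacZα, rop, bom and ble are backbone remnants.

The expression cassette uses the constitutive yeast ADH1 promoter to drive the GAL4 DNA-binding domain, followed by a T7 promoter, with T7 and ADH1 terminators downstream. The feature table does not annotate the rice insert, but the unannotated stretch of roughly 390 nt between the T7 promoter and the T7 terminator is where it would be expected to lie, as a fusion downstream of the GAL4 DNA-binding domain. The cloning method and exact junctions are not recorded. In a two-hybrid assay, such a fusion binds GAL4-responsive reporter promoters and activates them only when a partner fused to an activation domain interacts with the bait. The T7 promoter can also allow in vitro transcription and translation of the insert. The associated publication concerns a conserved blast fungus effector and the range of host targets it binds, which suggests the plasmid was used to test effector–rice protein interactions, although the record states only that it is a pGBKT7 two-hybrid plasmid.
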