Features (pLannotate 1.2.2; 23 found; start..end, strand, type, name):
     30..734     +  promoter       ADH1 promoter: S. cerevisiae ADH1; promoter for alcohol dehydrogenase 1
    762..1202    +  CDS            GAL4 DNA binding domain: DNA binding domain of the GAL4 transcriptional activator; Saccharomyces cerevisiae GAL4 (truncated)
   1213..1231    +  promoter       T7 promoter: promoter for bacteriophage T7 RNA polymerase
   1622..1669    +  terminator     T7 terminator: transcription terminator for bacteriophage T7 RNA polymerase
   1696..1883    +  terminator     ADH1 terminator: S. cerevisiae ADH1; transcription terminator for the S. cerevisiae alcohol dehydrogenase 1 (ADH1) gene
   1931..1947    -  protein_bind   lac operator: The lac repressor binds to the lac operator to inhibit transcription in E. coli. This inhibition can be relieved by adding lactose or isopropyl-β-D-thiogalactopyranoside (IPTG). lac repressor encoded by lacI
   1955..1985    -  promoter       lac promoter: promoter for the E. coli lac operon
   2000..2021    -  protein_bind   CAP binding site: CAP binding activates transcription in the presence of cAMP. E. coli catabolite activator protein
   2034..2126    -  CDS            lacI (fragment): lac repressor; lacI; The lac repressor binds to the lac operator to inhibit transcription in E. coli. This inhibition can be relieved by adding lactose or isopropyl-β-D-thiogalactopyranoside (IPTG).
   2309..2897    -  rep_origin     ori: high-copy-number ColE1/pMB1/pBR322/pUC origin of replication
   3119..3135    +  polyA_signal   bGH poly(A) signal (fragment): bovine growth hormone polyadenylation signal
   3226..3273    -  polyA_signal   HSV TK poly(A) signal: herpes simplex virus thymidine kinase polyadenylation signal (Cole and Stacy, 1985)
   3332..3484    -  CDS            ble (fragment): BLE_KLEPN - Experimental evidence at protein level: Swiss-Prot protein existence level 1. Binding protein with a strong affinity to the bleomycin family of antibiotics. Binds to CL990; an antimitotic-antibiotic compound. From Klebsiella pneumoniae.
   3505..4299    -  CDS            NeoR/KanR: aminoglycoside phosphotransferase from Tn5; aph(3')-II (or nptII); confers resistance to neomycin, kanamycin, and G418 (Geneticin®)
   4300..4404    -  promoter       AmpR promoter: bla
   4431..5773    -  rep_origin     2μ ori: yeast 2μ plasmid origin of replication
   5841..5876    +  CDS            rop (fragment): Rop protein, which maintains plasmids at low copy number; rop
   5978..6027    +  misc_feature   bom (fragment): basis of mobility region from pBR322
   6166..6313    +  promoter       TRP1 promoter: S. cerevisiae TRP1
   6314..6988    +  CDS            TRP1: phosphoribosylanthranilate isomerase, required for tryptophan biosynthesis; S. cerevisiae TRP1; yeast auxotrophic marker
   7039..7090    +  misc_feature   bom (fragment): basis of mobility region from pBR322
   7118..7546    -  rep_origin     f1 ori (sequence partly withheld): f1 bacteriophage origin of replication; arrow indicates direction of (+) strand synthesis
   7550..29      -  CDS            lacZα (fragment) (across the origin): LacZα fragment of β-galactosidase; lacZ fragment
>Addgene plasmid #168421 | pTL360 | addgene full sequence | sequence record 349989 | Addgene NGS Result
CGGTGCGGGCCTCTTCGCTATTACGCCAGATCCTTTTGTTGTTTCCGGGTGTACAATATGGACTTCCTCT
TTTCTGGCAACCAAACCCATACATCGGGATTCCTATAATACCTTCGTTGGTCTCCCTAACATGTAGGTGG
CGGAGGGGAGATATACAATAGAACAGATACCAGACAAGACATAATGGGCTAAACAAGACTACACCAATTA
CACTGCCTCATTGATGGTGGTACATAACGAACTAATACTGTAGCCCTAGACTTGATAGCCATCATCATAT
CGAAGTTTCACTACCCTTTTTCCATTTGCCATCTATTGAAGTAATAATAGGCGCATGCAACTTCTTTTCT
TTTTTTTTCTTTTCTCTCTCCCCCGTTGTTGTCTCACCATATCCGCAATGACAAAAAAATGATGGAAGAC
ACTAAAGGAAAAAATTAACGACAAAGACAGCACCAACAGATGTCGTTGTTCCAGAGCTGATGAGGGGTAT
CTCGAAGCACACGAAACTTTTTCCTTCCTTCATTCACGCACACTACTCTCTAATGAGCAACGGTATACGG
CCTTCCTTCCAGTTACTTGAATTTGAAATAAAAAAAAGTTTGCTGTCTTGCTATCAAGTATAAATAGACC
TGCAATTATTAATCTTTTGTTTCCTCGTCATTGTTCTCGTTCCCTTTCTTCCTTGTTTCTTTTTCTGCAC
AATATTTCAAGCTATACCAAGCATACAATCAACTCCAAGCTTGAAGCAAGCCTCCTGAAAGATGAAGCTA
CTGTCTTCTATCGAACAAGCATGCGATATTTGCCGACTTAAAAAGCTCAAGTGCTCCAAAGAAAAACCGA
AGTGCGCCAAGTGTCTGAAGAACAACTGGGAGTGTCGCTACTCTCCCAAAACCAAAAGGTCTCCGCTGAC
TAGGGCACATCTGACAGAAGTGGAATCAAGGCTAGAAAGACTGGAACAGCTATTTCTACTGATTTTTCCT
CGAGAAGACCTTGACATGATTTTGAAAATGGATTCTTTACAGGATATAAAAGCATTGTTAACAGGATTAT
TTGTACAAGATAATGTGAATAAAGATGCCGTCACAGATAGATTGGCTTCAGTGGAGACTGATATGCCTCT
AACATTGAGACAGCATAGAATAAGTGCGACATCATCATCGGAAGAGAGTAGTAACAAAGGTCAAAGACAG
TTGACTGTATCGCCGGAATTTGTAATACGACTCACTATAGGGCGAGCCGCCATCATGGAGGAGCAGAAGC
TGATCTCAGAGGAGGACCTGCATATGGCCATGGAGGCCGAATTCGTGCAGGTGGTGGTGATGAGCGCCAA
TATGGGCTGTAGCCATTGCCGCCAGCGCGTGACCAAAGTGGTGAGCAAAATGAACGGCCTGCTGGACTAC
ATGGTGGACTTCGGTAAGAAAGAAGTTACCGTGCGCGGCACCATGGTGCACACCAAGAAAAAACGCAAAC
AGCATAAGAAAAAACATGAGGAGAACAAAAAAGGCATCGCCGCCAACTGGGAGAAGAAATCTAGCAGCCA
GAGCAACGATAGCGCACGCACCCTGGCCTGGTTTCTGCGCTGCTATAGCAGCGGATCCGTCGACCTGCAG
CGGCCGCATAACTAGCATAACCCCTTGGGGCCTCTAAACGGGTCTTGAGGGGTTTTTTGCGCGCTTGCAG
CCAAGCTAATTCCGGGCGAATTTCTTATGATTTATGATTTTTATTATTAAATAAGTTATAAAAAAAATAA
GTGTATACAAATTTTAAAGTGACTCTTAGGTTTTAAAACGAAAATTCTTATTCTTGAGTAACTCTTTCCT
GTAGGTCAGGTTGCTTTCTCAGGTATAGCATGAGGTCGCTCTTATTGACCACACCTCTACCGGCATGCAA
GCTTGGCGTAATCATGGTCATAGCTGTTTCCTGTGTGAAATTGTTATCCGCTCACAATTCCACACAACAT
ACGAGCCGGAAGCATAAAGTGTAAAGCCTGGGGTGCCTAATGAGTGAGCTAACTCACATTAATTGCGTTG
CGCTCACTGCCCGCTTTCCAGTCGGGAAACCTGTCGTGCCAGCTGCATTAATGAATCGGCCAACGCGCGG
GGAGAGGCGGTTTGCGTATTGGGCGCTCTTCCGCTTCCTCGCTCACTGACTCGCTGCGCTCGGTCGTTCG
GCTGCGGCGAGCGGTATCAGCTCACTCAAAGGCGGTAATACGGTTATCCACAGAATCAGGGGATAACGCA
GGAAAGAACATGTGAGCAAAAGGCCAGCAAAAGGCCAGGAACCGTAAAAAGGCCGCGTTGCTGGCGTTTT
TCCATAGGCTCCGCCCCCCTGACGAGCATCACAAAAATCGACGCTCAAGTCAGAGGTGGCGAAACCCGAC
AGGACTATAAAGATACCAGGCGTTTCCCCCTGGAAGCTCCCTCGTGCGCTCTCCTGTTCCGACCCTGCCG
CTTACCGGATACCTGTCCGCCTTTCTCCCTTCGGGAAGCGTGGCGCTTTCTCATAGCTCACGCTGTAGGT
ATCTCAGTTCGGTGTAGGTCGTTCGCTCCAAGCTGGGCTGTGTGCACGAACCCCCCGTTCAGCCCGACCG
CTGCGCCTTATCCGGTAACTATCGTCTTGAGTCCAACCCGGTAAGACACGACTTATCGCCACTGGCAGCA
GCCACTGGTAACAGGATTAGCAGAGCGAGGTATGTAGGCGGTGCTACAGAGTTCTTGAAGTGGTGGCCTA
ACTACGGCTACACTAGAAGAACAGTATTTGGTATCTGCGCTCTGCTGAAGCCAGTTACCTTCGGAAAAAG
AGTTGGTAGCTCTTGATCCGGCAAACAAACCACCGCTGGTAGCGGTGGTTTTTTTGTTTGCAAGCAGCAG
ATTACGCGCAGAAAAAAAGGATCTCAAGAAGATCCTTTGATCTTTTCTACGGGGTCTGACGCTCAGTGGA
ACGAAAACTCACGTTAAGGGATTTTGGTCATGAGATTATCAAAAAGGATCTTCACCTAGATCCTTTTAAA
TTAAAAATGAAGTTTTAAATCAATCTAAAGTATATATGAGTAACCTGAGGCTATGGCAGGGCCTGCCGCC
CCGACGTTGGCTGCGAGCCCTGGGCCTTCACCCGAACTTGGGGGGTGGGGTGGGGAAAAGGAAGAAACGC
GGGCGTATTGGCCCCAATGGGGTCTCGGTGGGGTATCGACAGAGTGCCAGCCCTGGGACCGAACCCCGCG
TTTATGAACAAACGACCCAACACCGTGCGTTTTATTCTGTCTTTTTATTGCCGTCATAGCGCGGGTTCCT
TCCGGTATTGTCTCCTTCCGTGTTTCAGTTAGCCTCCCCCTAGGGTGGGCGAAGAACTCCAGCATGAGAT
CCCCGCGCTGGAGGATCATCCAGCCGGCGTCCCGGAAAACGATTCCGAAGCCCAACCTTTCATAGAAGGC
GGCGGTGGAATCGAAATCTCGTGATGGCAGGTTGGGCGTCGCTTGGTCGGTCATTTCGAACCCCAGAGTC
CCGCTCAGAAGAACTCGTCAAGAAGGCGATAGAAGGCGATGCGCTGCGAATCGGGAGCGGCGATACCGTA
AAGCACGAGGAAGCGGTCAGCCCATTCGCCGCCAAGCTCTTCAGCAATATCACGGGTAGCCAACGCTATG
TCCTGATAGCGGTCCGCCACACCCAGCCGGCCACAGTCGATGAATCCAGAAAAGCGGCCATTTTCCACCA
TGATATTCGGCAAGCAGGCATCGCCATGAGTCACGACGAGATCCTCGCCGTCGGGCATGCTCGCCTTGAG
CCTGGCGAACAGTTCGGCTGGCGCGAGCCCCTGATGCTCTTCGTCCAGATCATCCTGATCGACAAGACCG
GCTTCCATCCGAGTACGTGCTCGCTCGATGCGATGTTTCGCTTGGTGGTCGAATGGGCAGGTAGCCGGAT
CAAGCGTATGCAGCCGCCGCATTGCATCAGCCATGATGGATACTTTCTCGGCAGGAGCAAGGTGAGATGA
CAGGAGATCCTGCCCCGGCACTTCGCCCAATAGCAGCCAGTCCCTTCCCGCTTCAGTGACAACGTCGAGC
ACAGCTGCGCAAGGAACGCCCGTCGTGGCCAGCCACGATAGCCGCGCTGCCTCGTCTTGCAGTTCATTCA
GGGCACCGGACAGGTCGGTCTTGACAAAAAGAACCGGGCGCCCCTGCGCTGACAGCCGGAACACGGCGGC
ATCAGAGCAGCCGATTGTCTGTTGTGCCCAGTCATAGCCGAATAGCCTCTCCACCCAAGCGGCCGGAGAA
CCTGCGTGCAATCCATCTTGTTCAATCATACTCTTCCTTTTTCAATATTATTGAAGCATTTATCAGGGTT
ATTGTCTCATGAGCGGATACATATTTGAATGTATTTAGAAAAATAAACAAATAGGGGTTCCGCGCACATT
TCCCCGAAAAGTGCCACCTGAACGAAGCATCTGTGCTTCATTTTGTAGAACAAAAATGCAACGCGAGAGC
GCTAATTTTTCAAACAAAGAATCTGAGCTGCATTTTTACAGAACAGAAATGCAACGCGAAAGCGCTATTT
TACCAACGAAGAATCTGTGCTTCATTTTTGTAAAACAAAAATGCAACGCGAGAGCGCTAATTTTTCAAAC
AAAGAATCTGAGCTGCATTTTTACAGAACAGAAATGCAACGCGAGAGCGCTATTTTACCAACAAAGAATC
TATACTTCTTTTTTGTTCTACAAAAATGCATCCCGAGAGCGCTATTTTTCTAACAAAGCATCTTAGATTA
CTTTTTTTCTCCTTTGTGCGCTCTATAATGCAGTCTCTTGATAACTTTTTGCACTGTAGGTCCGTTAAGG
TTAGAAGAAGGCTACTTTGGTGTCTATTTTCTCTTCCATAAAAAAAGCCTGACTCCACTTCCCGCGTTTA
CTGATTACTAGCGAAGCTGCGGGTGCATTTTTTCAAGATAAAGGCATCCCCGATTATATTCTATACCGAT
GTGGATTGCGCATACTTTGTGAACAGAAAGTGATAGCGTTGATGATTCTTCATTGGTCAGAAAATTATGA
ACGGTTTCTTCTATTTTGTCTCTATATACTACGTATAGGAAATGTTTACATTTTCGTATTGTTTTCGATT
CACTCTATGAATAGTTCTTACTACAATTTTTTTGTCTAAAGAGTAATACTAGAGATAAACATAAAAAATG
TAGAGGTCGAGTTTAGATGCAAGTTCAAGGAGCGAAAGGTGGATGGGTAGGTTATATAGGGATATAGCAC
AGAGATATATAGCAAAGAGATACTTTTGAGCAATGTTTGTGGAAGCGGTATTCGCAATATTTTAGTAGCT
CGTTACAGTCCGGTGCGTTTTTGGTTTTTTGAAAGTGCGTCTTCAGAGCGCTTTTGGTTTTCAAAAGCGC
TCTGAAGTTCCTATACTTTCTAGAGAATAGGAACTTCGGAATAGGAACTTCAAAGCGTTTCCGAAAACGA
GCGCTTCCGAAAATGCAACGCGAGCTGCGCACATACAGCTCACTGTTCACGTCGCACCTATATCTGCGTG
TTGCCTGTATATATATATACATGAGAAGAACGGCATAGTGCGTGTTTATGCTTAAATGCGTACTTATATG
CGTCTATTTATGTAGGATGAAAGGTAGTCTAGTACCTCCTGTGATATTATCCCATTCCATGCGGGGTATC
GTATGCTTCCTTCAGCACTACCCTTTAGCTGTTCTATATGCTGCCACTCCTCAATTGGATTAGTCTCATC
CTTCAATGCTATCATTTCCTTTGATATTGGATCATACTAAGAAACCATTATTATCATGACATTAACCTAT
AAAAATAGGCGTATCACGAGGCCCTTTCGTCTCGCGCGTTTCGGTGATGACGGTGAAAACCTCTGACACA
TGCAGCTCCCGGAGACGGTCACAGCTTGTCTGTAAGCGGATGCCGGGAGCAGACAAGCCCGTCAGGGCGC
GTCAGCGGGTGTTGGCGGGTGTCGGGGCTGGCTTAACTATGCGGCATCAGAGCAGATTGTACTGAGAGTG
CACCATAGATCAACGACATTACTATATATATAATATAGGAAGCATTTAATAGAACAGCATCGTAATATAT
GTGTACTTTGCAGTTATGACGCCAGATGGCAGTAGTGGAAGATATTCTTTATTGAAAAATAGCTTGTCAC
CTTACGTACAATCTTGATCCGGAGCTTTTCTTTTTTTGCCGATTAAGAATTAATTCGGTCGAAAAAAGAA
AAGGAGAGGGCCAAGAGGGAGGGCATTGGTGACTATTGAGCACGTGAGTATACGTGATTAAGCACACAAA
GGCAGCTTGGAGTATGTCTGTTATTAATTTCACAGGTAGTTCTGGTCCATTGGTGAAAGTTTGCGGCTTG
CAGAGCACAGAGGCCGCAGAATGTGCTCTAGATTCCGATGCTGACTTGCTGGGTATTATATGTGTGCCCA
ATAGAAAGAGAACAATTGACCCGGTTATTGCAAGGAAAATTTCAAGTCTTGTAAAAGCATATAAAAATAG
TTCAGGCACTCCGAAATACTTGGTTGGCGTGTTTCGTAATCAACCTAAGGAGGATGTTTTGGCTCTGGTC
AATGATTACGGCATTGATATCGTCCAACTGCATGGAGATGAGTCGTGGCAAGAATACCAAGAGTTCCTCG
GTTTGCCAGTTATTAAAAGACTCGTATTTCCAAAAGACTGCAACATACTACTCAGTGCAGCTTCACAGAA
ACCTCATTCGTTTATTCCCTTGTTTGATTCAGAAGCAGGTGGGACAGGTGAACTTTTGGATTGGAACTCG
ATTTCTGACTGGGTTGGAAGGCAAGAGAGCCCCGAAAGCTTACATTTTATGTTAGCTGGTGGACTGACGC
CAGAAAATGTTGGTGATGCGCTTAGATTAAATGGCGTTATTGGTGTTGATGTAAGCGGAGGTGTGGAGAC
AAATGGTGTAAAAGACTCTAACAAAATAGCAAATTTCGTCAAAAATGCTAAGAAATAGGTTATTACTGAG
TAGTATTTATTTAAGTATTGTTTGTGCACTTGCCGATCTATGCGGTGTGAAATACCGCACAGATGCGTAA
GGAGAAAATACCGCATCAGGAAATTGTAAGCGTTAATATTTTGTTAAAATTCGCGTTAAATTTTTGTTAA
ATCAGCTCATTTTTTAACCAATAGGCCGAAATCGGCAAAATCCCTTATAAATCAAAAGAATAGACCGAGA
TAGGGT
[37 nt withheld, positions 7217-7253]
AAAGAACGTGGACTCCAACGTCAAAGG
[49 nt withheld, positions 7281-7329]
T
[91 nt withheld, positions 7331-7421]
G
[124 nt withheld, positions 7423-7546]
CCATTCGCCATTCAGGCTGCGCAACTGTTGGGAAGGGCGAT
