>Addgene plasmid #168421 | pTL360 | depositor partial sequence | sequence record 326521 | insert
GAATTCGTGCAGGTGGTGGTGATGAGCGCCAATATGGGCTGTAGCCATTGCCGCCAGCGCGTGACCAAAG
TGGTGAGCAAAATGAACGGCCTGCTGGACTACATGGTGGACTTCGGTAAGAAAGAAGTTACCGTGCGCGG
CACCATGGTGCACACCAAGAAAAAACGCAAACAGCATAAGAAAAAACATGAGGAGAACAAAAAAGGCATC
GCCGCCAACTGGGAGAAGAAATCTAGCAGCCAGAGCAACGATAGCGCACGCACCCTGGCCTGGTTTCTGC
GCTGCTATAGCAGCGGATCC
